Addgene plasmid #83562: pILGFPU0 (R)
Purpose: Express yEGFP-ERG9 ER targeting peptide-CLN2PEST under the control of TEF1 promoter
Depositing lab: Claudia Vickers. Depositing organization: University of Queensland. Publication: A squalene synthase protein degradation method for improved sesquiterpene production in Saccharomyces cerevisiae. Peng B, Plan MR, Chrysanthopoulos P, Hodson MP, Nielsen LK, Vickers CE. Metab Eng. 2017 Jan;39:209-219. doi: 10.1016/j.ymben.2016.12.003. Epub 2016 Dec 8. PubMed 27939849.
Backbone
  Vector backbone: pUC19
  Vector type: Yeast Expression
  Selectable markers: URA3 ; kluyveromyces lactis in S. cerevisiae
Growth in bacteria
  Bacterial resistance: Ampicillin, 100 μg/mL
  Growth temperature: 37°C
  Growth strain: DH5alpha
  Growth instructions: alpha-Select from BIOLINE (Genotype: F- deoR endA1 recA1 relA1 gyrA96 hsdR17(rk-, mk+) supE44 thi-1 phoA Δ(lacZYA-argF)U169 Φ80lacZΔM15 λ-)
  Copy number: High Copy
Gene/Insert
  Gene/Insert name: TEF1 promoter-yEGFP-ERG9 ER targeting peptide-CLN2PEST
  Species: S. cerevisiae (budding yeast)
  Promoter: TEF1
  Cloning method: Restriction Enzyme; 5′ cloning site unknown (unknown if destroyed); 3′ cloning site unknown (unknown if destroyed)
  Sequencing primers: 5′ unknown; 3′ yGFP-R
Terms and licenses: Academic/Nonprofit Terms; Industry Terms: Not Available to Industry
How to cite: pILGFPU0 (R) was a gift from Claudia Vickers (Addgene plasmid # 83562 ; http://n2t.net/addgene:83562 ; RRID:Addgene_83562)
