[The description below was written by a language model from this plasmid's Addgene catalogue record and pLannotate feature annotations shown in this document.]
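Description:
pILGFPU0 (R) is a yeast expression plasmid built on the high-copy pUC19 backbone. It is propagated in E. coli through the ColE1/pUC origin and selected with ampicillin via the β-lactamase gene and its promoter. Remnants of the pUC lac region (lac promoter and operator, CAP site, lacZα fragment) are also annotated. No yeast replication origin (2μ or CEN/ARS) appears in the feature table, which suggests the plasmid is used by chromosomal integration, although the record does not state this. Yeast selection relies on URA3. The catalogue describes the marker as the Kluyveromyces lactis gene used in S. cerevisiae, whereas the automated annotation matched it to the S. cerevisiae URA3 protein and promoter. A separate short URA3 fragment lies downstream of the reporter, and a single loxP site sits between the marker and the expression cassette. The function of these two elements is not stated.

The payload is a reporter cassette driven by the constitutive S. cerevisiae TEF1 promoter, which reads across the numbering origin of the circular map into a yeast-enhanced GFP (annotated as GFPmut3). According to the catalogue, GFP is fused to the ER-targeting peptide of Erg9 (squalene synthase) and to the PEST sequence of the G1 cyclin Cln2, a degron that shortens protein half-life. The feature table shows the Cln2 fragment directly after GFP but does not separately annotate the Erg9 peptide. No terminator is annotated.

The associated work concerns destabilising squalene synthase to improve sesquiterpene production in yeast. This construct plausibly serves as a fluorescent proxy for how ER localisation combined with the PEST degron affects protein levels.
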