Features (pLannotate 1.2.2; 17 found; start..end, strand, type, name):
     23..733     +  CDS            GFPmut3: GFPmut3 is a basic (constitutively fluorescent) green fluorescent protein published in 1996, derived from Aequorea victoria. It is reported to be a very rapidly-maturing weak dimer.
    737..1387    +  CDS            CLN2 (fragment): CG12_YEAST - Experimental evidence at protein level: Swiss-Prot protein existence level 1. Essential for the control of the cell cycle at the G1/S (start) transition. Interacts with the CDC28 protein kinase to form MPF. From Saccharomyces cerevisiae (strain ATCC 204508 / S288c) (Baker's yeast).
   1397..1496    +  CDS            URA3 (fragment): orotidine-5'-phosphate decarboxylase, required for uracil biosynthesis; S. cerevisiae URA3; yeast auxotrophic marker, counterselectable with 5-fluoroorotic acid (5-FOA)
   1650..1666    -  protein_bind   lac operator: The lac repressor binds to the lac operator to inhibit transcription in E. coli. This inhibition can be relieved by adding lactose or isopropyl-β-D-thiogalactopyranoside (IPTG). lac repressor encoded by lacI
   1674..1704    -  promoter       lac promoter: promoter for the E. coli lac operon
   1719..1740    -  protein_bind   CAP binding site: CAP binding activates transcription in the presence of cAMP. E. coli catabolite activator protein
   1753..1845    -  CDS            lacI (fragment): lac repressor; lacI; The lac repressor binds to the lac operator to inhibit transcription in E. coli. This inhibition can be relieved by adding lactose or isopropyl-β-D-thiogalactopyranoside (IPTG).
   2028..2616    -  rep_origin     ori: high-copy-number ColE1/pMB1/pBR322/pUC origin of replication
   2787..3647    -  CDS            AmpR: β-lactamase; bla; confers resistance to ampicillin, carbenicillin, and related antibiotics
   3648..3752    -  promoter       AmpR promoter: bla
   3847..3882    +  CDS            rop (fragment): Rop protein, which maintains plasmids at low copy number; rop
   3984..4083    +  misc_feature   bom (fragment): basis of mobility region from pBR322
   4089..4246    -  CDS            lacZα (fragment): LacZα fragment of β-galactosidase; lacZ fragment
   4253..4416    +  promoter       URA3 promoter (fragment): S. cerevisiae URA3
   4419..5204    +  CDS            URA3: PYRF_YEAST - Experimental evidence at protein level: Swiss-Prot protein existence level 1. From Saccharomyces cerevisiae (strain ATCC 204508 / S288c) (Baker's yeast).
   5356..5389    +  protein_bind   loxP: Cre-mediated recombination occurs in the 8-bp core sequence (GCATACAT). Cre recombinase
   5606..6013    +  promoter       TEF1 promoter: S. cerevisiae TEF1; promoter for EF-1α
>Addgene plasmid #83562 | pILGFPU0 (R) | addgene full sequence | sequence record 202576 | Addgene NGS Result
CAAACTCGAGAAAATGGGATCCTCTAAAGGTGAAGAATTATTCACTGGTGTTGTCCCAATTTTGGTTGAA
TTAGATGGTGATGTTAATGGTCACAAATTTTCTGTCTCCGGTGAAGGTGAAGGTGATGCTACTTACGGTA
AATTGACCTTAAAATTTATTTGTACTACTGGTAAATTGCCAGTTCCATGGCCAACCTTAGTCACTACTTT
CGGTTATGGTGTTCAATGTTTTGCGAGATACCCAGATCATATGAAACAACATGACTTTTTCAAGTCTGCC
ATGCCAGAAGGTTATGTTCAAGAAAGAACTATTTTTTTCAAAGATGACGGTAACTACAAGACCAGAGCTG
AAGTCAAGTTTGAAGGTGATACCTTAGTTAATAGAATCGAATTAAAAGGTATTGATTTTAAAGAAGATGG
TAACATTTTAGGTCACAAATTGGAATACAACTATAACTCTCACAATGTTTACATCATGGCTGACAAACAA
AAGAATGGTATCAAAGTTAACTTCAAAATTAGACACAACATTGAAGATGGTTCTGTTCAATTAGCTGACC
ATTATCAACAAAATACTCCAATTGGTGATGGTCCAGTCTTGTTACCAGACAACCATTACTTATCCACTCA
ATCTGCCTTATCCAAAGATCCAAACGAAAAGAGAGACCACATGGTCTTGTTAGAATTTGTTACTGCTGCT
GGTATTACCCATGGTATGGATGAATTGTACAAAAGATCCGTTCCAACCCAACAAGAAGAAGAGTACAAGT
TCAATATGGTTTTATCTATCATCTTGTCCGTTCTTCTTGGGTTTTATTATATATACACTTTACACAGAGC
GGCTGTAGGTTCTGCATCCAACTTGAACATTTCGAGAAAGCTTACCATATCAACCCCATCATGCTCTTTC
GAAAATTCAAATAGCACATCCATTCCTTCGCCCGCTTCCTCATCTCAAAGCCACACTCCAATGAGAAACA
TGAGCTCACTCTCTGATAACAGCGTTTTCAGCCGGAATATGGAACAATCATCACCAATCACTCCAAGTAT
GTACCAATTTGGTCAGCAGCAGTCAAACAGTATATGTGGTAGCACCGTTAGTGTGAATAGTCTGGTGAAT
ACAAATAACAAACAAAGGATCTACGAACAAATCACGGGTCCTAACAGCAATAACGCAACCAATGATTATA
TTGATTTGCTAAACCTAAATGAGTCTAACAAGGAAAACCAAAATCCCGCAACGGCGCATTACCTCAATGG
GGGCCCACCCAAGACAAGCTTCATTAACCATGGAATGTTCCCCTCGCCAACTGGGACCATAAATAGCGGT
AAATCTAGCAGTGCCTCATCTTTAATTTCTTTTGGTATGGGCAATACCCAAGTAATATAGACTAGTAGGA
CTATTTGCAAAGGGAAGGGATGCTAAGGTAGAGGGTGAACGTTACAGAAAAGCAGGCTGGGAAGCATATT
TGAGAAGATGCGGCCAGCAAAACTAAAAAACTGTATTATAAGTAAATGCATGTATACTAAACTCACAAAT
TAGAGCTTCAATTTAATTATATCAGTTATTACCCGGGAATCTCGGTCGTAATGATTTAAATGCATGCAAG
CTTGGCGTAATCATGGTCATAGCTGTTTCCTGTGTGAAATTGTTATCCGCTCACAATTCCACACAACATA
CGAGCCGGAAGCATAAAGTGTAAAGCCTGGGGTGCCTAATGAGTGAGCTAACTCACATTAATTGCGTTGC
GCTCACTGCCCGCTTTCCAGTCGGGAAACCTGTCGTGCCAGCTGCATTAATGAATCGGCCAACGCGCGGG
GAGAGGCGGTTTGCGTATTGGGCGCTCTTCCGCTTCCTCGCTCACTGACTCGCTGCGCTCGGTCGTTCGG
CTGCGGCGAGCGGTATCAGCTCACTCAAAGGCGGTAATACGGTTATCCACAGAATCAGGGGATAACGCAG
GAAAGAACATGTGAGCAAAAGGCCAGCAAAAGGCCAGGAACCGTAAAAAGGCCGCGTTGCTGGCGTTTTT
CCATAGGCTCCGCCCCCCTGACGAGCATCACAAAAATCGACGCTCAAGTCAGAGGTGGCGAAACCCGACA
GGACTATAAAGATACCAGGCGTTTCCCCCTGGAAGCTCCCTCGTGCGCTCTCCTGTTCCGACCCTGCCGC
TTACCGGATACCTGTCCGCCTTTCTCCCTTCGGGAAGCGTGGCGCTTTCTCATAGCTCACGCTGTAGGTA
TCTCAGTTCGGTGTAGGTCGTTCGCTCCAAGCTGGGCTGTGTGCACGAACCCCCCGTTCAGCCCGACCGC
TGCGCCTTATCCGGTAACTATCGTCTTGAGTCCAACCCGGTAAGACACGACTTATCGCCACTGGCAGCAG
CCACTGGTAACAGGATTAGCAGAGCGAGGTATGTAGGCGGTGCTACAGAGTTCTTGAAGTGGTGGCCTAA
CTACGGCTACACTAGAAGAACAGTATTTGGTATCTGCGCTCTGCTGAAGCCAGTTACCTTCGGAAAAAGA
GTTGGTAGCTCTTGATCCGGCAAACAAACCACCGCTGGTAGCGGTGGTTTTTTTGTTTGCAAGCAGCAGA
TTACGCGCAGAAAAAAAGGATCTCAAGAAGATCCTTTGATCTTTTCTACGGGGTCTGACGCTCAGTGGAA
CGAAAACTCACGTTAAGGGATTTTGGTCATGAGATTATCAAAAAGGATCTTCACCTAGATCCTTTTAAAT
TAAAAATGAAGTTTTAAATCAATCTAAAGTATATATGAGTAAACTTGGTCTGACAGTTACCAATGCTTAA
TCAGTGAGGCACCTATCTCAGCGATCTGTCTATTTCGTTCATCCATAGTTGCCTGACTCCCCGTCGTGTA
GATAACTACGATACGGGAGGGCTTACCATCTGGCCCCAGTGCTGCAATGATACCGCGAGACCCACGCTCA
CCGGCTCCAGATTTATCAGCAATAAACCAGCCAGCCGGAAGGGCCGAGCGCAGAAGTGGTCCTGCAACTT
TATCCGCCTCCATCCAGTCTATTAATTGTTGCCGGGAAGCTAGAGTAAGTAGTTCGCCAGTTAATAGTTT
GCGCAACGTTGTTGCCATTGCTACAGGCATCGTGGTGTCACGCTCGTCGTTTGGTATGGCTTCATTCAGC
TCCGGTTCCCAACGATCAAGGCGAGTTACATGATCCCCCATGTTGTGCAAAAAAGCGGTTAGCTCCTTCG
GTCCTCCGATCGTTGTCAGAAGTAAGTTGGCCGCAGTGTTATCACTCATGGTTATGGCAGCACTGCATAA
TTCTCTTACTGTCATGCCATCCGTAAGATGCTTTTCTGTGACTGGTGAGTACTCAACCAAGTCATTCTGA
GAATAGTGTATGCGGCGACCGAGTTGCTCTTGCCCGGCGTCAATACGGGATAATACCGCGCCACATAGCA
GAACTTTAAAAGTGCTCATCATTGGAAAACGTTCTTCGGGGCGAAAACTCTCAAGGATCTTACCGCTGTT
GAGATCCAGTTCGATGTAACCCACTCGTGCACCCAACTGATCTTCAGCATCTTTTACTTTCACCAGCGTT
TCTGGGTGAGCAAAAACAGGAAGGCAAAATGCCGCAAAAAAGGGAATAAGGGCGACACGGAAATGTTGAA
TACTCATACTCTTCCTTTTTCAATATTATTGAAGCATTTATCAGGGTTATTGTCTCATGAGCGGATACAT
ATTTGAATGTATTTAGAAAAATAAACAAATAGGGGTTCCGCGCACATTTCCCCGAAAAGTGCCACCTGAC
GTCTAAGAAACCATTATTATCATGACATTAACCTATAAAAATAGGCGTATCACGAGGCCCTTTCGTCTCG
CGCGTTTCGGTGATGACGGTGAAAACCTCTGACACATGCAGCTCCCGGAGACGGTCACAGCTTGTCTGTA
AGCGGATGCCGGGAGCAGACAAGCCCGTCAGGGCGCGTCAGCGGGTGTTGGCGGGTGTCGGGGCTGGCTT
AACTATGCGGCATCAGAGCAGATTGTACTGAGAGTGCACCATATGCGGTGTGAAATACCGCACAGATGCG
TAAGGAGAAAATACCGCATCAGGCGCCATTCGCCATTCAGGCTGCGCAACTGTTGGGAAGGGCGATCGGT
GCGGGCCTCTTCGCTATTACGCCAGCTGGCGAAAGGGGGATGTGCTGCAAGGCGATTAAGTTGGGTAACG
CCAGGGTTTTCCCAGTCACGACGTTGTAAAACGACGGCCAGTGAATTCATTTAAATTTTTTTGATTCGGT
AATCTCCGAACAGAAGGAAGAACGAAGGAAGGAGCACAGACTTAGATTGGTATATATACGCATATGTAGT
GTTGAAGAAACATGAAATTGCCCAGTATTCTTAACCCAACTGCACAGAACAAAAACCTGCAGGAAACGAA
GATAAAACATGTCCACAAAATCATATACCAGTAGAGCTGAGACTCATGCAAGTCCGGTTGCATCGAAACT
TTTACGTTTAATGGATGAAAAGAAGACCAATTTGTGTGCTTCTCTTGACGTTCGTTCGACTGATGAGCTA
TTGAAACTTGTTGAAACGTTGGGTCCATACATTTGCCTTTTGAAAACACACGTTGATATCTTGGATGATT
TCAGTTATGAGGGTACTGTCGTTCCATTGAAAGCATTGGCAGAGAAATACAAGTTCTTGATATTTGAGGA
CAGAAAATTCGCCGATATCGGTAACACAGTCAAATTACAATATACATCGGGCGTTTACCGTATCGCAGAA
TGGTCTGATATCACCAACGCCCACGGGGTTACTGGTGCTGGTATTGTTGCTGGCTTGAAACAAGGTGCGC
AAGAGGTCACCAAAGAACCAAGGGGATTATTGATGCTTGCTGAATTGTCTTCCAAGGGTTCTCTAGCACA
CGGTGAATATACTAAGGGTACCGTTGATATTGCAAAGAGTGATAAAGATTTCGTTATTGGGTTCATTGCT
CAGAACGATATGGGAGGAAGAGAAGAAGGGTTTGATTGGCTAATCATGACCCCAGGTGTAGGTTTAGACG
ACAAAGGCGATGCATTGGGTCAGCAGTACAGAACCGTCGACGAAGTTGTAAGTGGTGGATCAGATATCAT
CATTGTTGGCAGAGGACTTTTCGCCAAGGGTAGAGATCCTAAGGTTGAAGGTGAAAGATACAGAAATGCT
GGATGGGAAGCGTACCAAAAGAGAATCAGCGCTCCCCATTAATTATACAGGAAACTTAATAGAACAAATC
ACATATTTAATCTAATAGCCACCTGCATTGGCACGGTGCAACACTACTTCAACTTCATCTTACAAAAAGA
TCACGTGATCTGTTGTATTGGGATCTCTAGACCTAATAACTTCGTATAGCATACATTATACGAAGTTATA
TTAAGGGTTGCTCGACCAGAAAGCGACCACCCAACTTTGGCTGATAATAGCGTATAAACAATGCATACTT
TGTACGTTCAAAATACAATGCAGTAGATATATTTATGCATATTACATATAATACATATCACATAGGAAGC
AACAGGCGCGTTGGACTTTTAATTTTCGAGGACCGCGAATCCTTACATCACACCCAATCCCCCACAAGTG
ATCCCCCACACACCATAGCTTCAAAATGTTTCTACTCCTTTTTTACTCTTCCAGATTTTCTCGGACTCCG
CGCATCGCCGTACCACTTCAAAACACCCAAGCACAGCATACTAAATTTCCCCTCTTTCTTCCTCTAGGGT
GTCGTTAATTACCCGTACTAAAGGTTTGGAAAAGAAAAAAGAGACCGCCTCGTTTCTTTTTCTTCGTCGA
AAAAGGCAATAAAAATTTTTATCACGTTTCTTTTTCTTGAAAATTTTTTTTTTTGATTTTTTTCTCTTTC
GATGACCTCCCATTGATATTTAAGTTAATAAACGGTCTTCAATTTCTCAAGTTTCAGTTTCATTTTTCTT
GTTCTATTACAACTTTTTTTACTTCTTGCTCATTAGAAAGAAAGCATAGCAATCTAATCTAAGTTTTAAT
TA
